>Addgene plasmid #72467 | pJK640 | depositor full sequence | sequence record 134013 | pJK640 sequence 4765 bps
GCGCCCAATACGCAAACCGCCTCTCCCCGCGCGTTGGCCGATTCATTAATGCAGCTGGCACGACAGGTTT
CCCGACTGGAAAGCGGGCAGTGAGCGCAACGCAATTAATGTGAGTTAGCTCACTCATTAGGCACCCCAGG
CTTTACACTTTATGCTTCCGGCTCGTATGTTGTGTGGAATTGTGAGCGGATAACAATTTCACACAGGAAA
CAGCTATGACCATGATTACGCCAAGCTCTAATACGACTCACTATAGGGAAAGCTCGGTACCACGCATGCT
GCAGACGCGTTACGTATCGGATCCAGAATTCGTGATTTTCCTTAAGCTTCTAAGACTAAACCGTGGCTTT
TGCAATACAATTCTTACGCCTGTAGGATTAGTAAGAAGACTTATAGTGCCAACTTGAAACTATAAATCAT
CGGTACAATCCCTGATTTTATTGTTGACATTTCATTTATGCCGACTATTTATATGGTATACTTGTCGAAT
TATCTTAAAGGAAGCTCAGATTTTCTTATTTTTATTGAGAAAATGAGATGACGCCTTATGTCTGTATTAC
TACAGGGAGAAGGGAGATGCTTCATTGCAAAGGGAATAATCTATGAACGCAATAATTATTGATGACCATC
CTCTTGCTATCGCAGCAATTCGTAATTTATTGATCAAAAACGATATTGAAATCTTAGCAGAGTTGACTGA
AGGCGGAAGTGCCGTTCAGCGGGTGGAAACACTTAAGCCTGATATCGTCATCATTGATGTCGATATCCCC
GGAGTTAACGGTATCCAGGTGTTAGAAACGCTGAGGAAGCGCCAATATAGCGGAATTATTATTATCGTCT
CCGCTAAAAATGACCATTTTTACGGGAAACATTGTGCTGATGCTGGCGCTAATGGTTTCGTGAGTAAAAA
AGAAGGCATGAACAATATCATTGCGGCTATTGAAGCTGCAAAAAATGGCTACTGCTATTTCCCCTTCTCT
CTCAACCGGTTTGTTGGAAGTTTAACGTCCGACCAGCAAAAACTCGACTCCTTATCGAAACAAGAAATTA
GTGTCATGCGGTATATTCTTGATGGCAAGGATAATAATGACATTGCTGAAAAAATGTTCATCAGCAACAA
AACTGTCAGCACTTATAAAAGTCGCCTGATGGAAAAATTAGAATGTAAATCACTGATGGATCTTTACACA
TTCGCACAACGTAACAAAATCGGCTAAGAATTCAAGGAAAATCTGAATTCGTCGACAAGCTTCTCGAGCC
TAGGCTAGCTCTAGACCACACGTGTGGGGGCCCGAGCTCGCGGCCGCTGTATTCTATAGTGTCACCTAAA
TGGCCGCACAATTCACTGGCCGTCGTTTTACAACGTCGTGACTGGGAAAACCCTGGCGTTACCCAACTTA
ATCGCCTTGCAGCACATCCCCCTTTCGCCAGCTGGCGTAATAGCGAAGAGGCCCGCACCGATCGCCCTTC
CCAACAGTTGCGCAGCCTGAATGGCGAATGGAAATTGTAAGCGTTAATATTTTGTTAAAATTCGCGTTAA
ATTTTTGTTAAATCAGCTCATTTTTTAACCAATAGGCCGAAATCGGCAAAATCCCTTATAAATCAAAAGA
ATAGACCGAGATAGGGT
[37 nt withheld, positions 1628-1664]
AAAGAACGTGGACTCCAACGTCAAAGG
[49 nt withheld, positions 1692-1740]
T
[91 nt withheld, positions 1742-1832]
G
[124 nt withheld, positions 1834-1957]
CAGGTGGCACTTTTCGGGGAAATGTGCGCGGAACCCCTATTTGTTTATTTTTCTAAATACATTCAAATAT
GTATCCGCTCATGAGACAATAACCCTGATAAATGCTTCAATAATATTGAAAAAGGAAGAGTATGAGTATT
CAACATTTCCGTGTCGCCCTTATTCCCTTTTTTGCGGCATTTTGCCTTCCTGTTTTTGCTCACCCAGAAA
CGCTGGTGAAAGTAAAAGATGCTGAAGATCAGTTGGGTGCACGAGTGGGTTACATCGAACTGGATCTCAA
CAGCGGTAAGATCCTTGAGAGTTTTCGCCCCGAAGAACGTTTTCCAATGATGAGCACTTTTAAAGTTCTG
CTATGTGGCGCGGTATTATCCCGTATTGACGCCGGGCAAGAGCAACTCGGTCGCCGCATACACTATTCTC
AGAATGACTTGGTTGAGTACTCACCAGTCACAGAAAAGCATCTTACGGATGGCATGACAGTAAGAGAATT
ATGCAGTGCTGCCATAACCATGAGTGATAACACTGCGGCCAACTTACTTCTGACAACGATCGGAGGACCG
AAGGAGCTAACCGCTTTTTTGCACAACATGGGGGATCATGTAACTCGCCTTGATCGTTGGGAACCGGAGC
TGAATGAAGCCATACCAAACGACGAGCGTGACACCACGATGCCTGTAGCAATGGCAACAACGTTGCGCAA
ACTATTAACTGGCGAACTACTTACTCTAGCTTCCCGGCAACAATTAATAGACTGGATGGAGGCGGATAAA
GTTGCAGGACCACTTCTGCGCTCGGCCCTTCCGGCTGGCTGGTTTATTGCTGATAAATCTGGAGCCGGTG
AGCGTGGGTCTCGCGGTATCATTGCAGCACTGGGGCCAGATGGTAAGCCCTCCCGTATCGTAGTTATCTA
CACGACGGGGAGTCAGGCAACTATGGATGAACGAAATAGACAGATCGCTGAGATAGGTGCCTCACTGATT
AAGCATTGGTAACTGTCAGACCAAGTTTACTCATATATACTTTAGATTGATTTAAAACTTCATTTTTAAT
TTAAAAGGATCTAGGTGAAGATCCTTTTTGATAATCTCATGAACAATAAAACTGTCTGCTTACATAAACA
GTAATACAAGGGGTGTTATGAGCCATATTCAACGGGAAACGTCTTGCTCTAGGCCGCGATTAAATTCCAA
CATGGATGCTGATTTATATGGGTATAAATGGGCTCGCGATAATGTCGGGCAATCAGGTGCGACAATCTAT
CGATTGTATGGGAAGCCCGATGCGCCAGAGTTGTTTCTGAAACATGGCAAAGGTAGCGTTGCCAATGATG
TTACAGATGAGATGGTCAGACTAAACTGGCTGACGGAATTTATGCCTCTTCCGACCATCAAGCATTTTAT
CCGTACTCCTGATGATGCATGGTTACTCACCACTGCGATCCCCGGGAAAACAGCATTCCAGGTATTAGAA
GAATATCCTGATTCAGGTGAAAATATTGTTGATGCGCTGGCAGTGTTCCTGCGCCGGTTGCATTCGATTC
CTGTTTGTAATTGTCCTTTTAACAGCGATCGCGTATTTCGTCTCGCTCAGGCGCAATCACGAATGAATAA
CGGTTTGGTTGATGCGAGTGATTTTGATGACGAGCGTAATGGCTGGCCTGTTGAACAAGTCTGGAAAGAA
ATGCATAAACTTTTGCCATTCTCACCGGATTCAGTCGTCACTCATGGTGATTTCTCACTTGATAACCTTA
TTTTTGACGAGGGGAAATTAATAGGTTGTATTGATGTTGGACGAGTCGGAATCGCAGACCGATACCAGGA
TCTTGCCATCCTATGGAACTGCCTCGGTGAGTTTTCTCCTTCATTACAGAAACGGCTTTTTCAAAAATAT
GGTATTGATAATCCTGATATGAATAAATTGCAGTTTCATTTGATGCTCGATGAGTTTTTCTAAGAATTAA
TTCATGACCAAAATCCCTTAACGTGAGTTTTCGTTCCACTGAGCGTCAGACCCCGTAGAAAAGATCAAAG
GATCTTCTTGAGATCCTTTTTTTCTGCGCGTAATCTGCTGCTTGCAAACAAAAAAACCACCGCTACCAGC
GGTGGTTTGTTTGCCGGATCAAGAGCTACCAACTCTTTTTCCGAAGGTAACTGGCTTCAGCAGAGCGCAG
ATACCAAATACTGTCCTTCTAGTGTAGCCGTAGTTAGGCCACCACTTCAAGAACTCTGTAGCACCGCCTA
CATACCTCGCTCTGCTAATCCTGTTACCAGTGGCTGCTGCCAGTGGCGATAAGTCGTGTCTTACCGGGTT
GGACTCAAGACGATAGTTACCGGATAAGGCGCAGCGGTCGGGCTGAACGGGGGGTTCGTGCACACAGCCC
AGCTTGGAGCGAACGACCTACACCGAACTGAGATACCTACAGCGTGAGCTATGAGAAAGCGCCACGCTTC
CCGAAGGGAGAAAGGCGGACAGGTATCCGGTAAGCGGCAGGGTCGGAACAGGAGAGCGCACGAGGGAGCT
TCCAGGGGGAAACGCCTGGTATCTTTATAGTCCTGTCGGGTTTCGCCACCTCTGACTTGAGCGTCGATTT
TTGTGATGCTCGTCAGGGGGGCGGAGCCTATGGAAAAACGCCAGCAACGCGGCCTTTTTACGGTTCCTGG
CCTTTTGCTGGCCTTTTGCTCACATGTTCTTTCCTGCGTTATCCCCTGATTCTGTGGATAACCGTATTAC
CGCCTTTGAGTGAGCTGATACCGCTCGCCGCAGCCGAACGACCGAGCGCAGCGAGTCAGTGAGCGAGGAA
GCGGAAGA
Features (pLannotate 1.2.2; 13 found; start..end, strand, type, name):
      1..93      +  CDS            lacI (fragment): lac repressor; lacI; The lac repressor binds to the lac operator to inhibit transcription in E. coli. This inhibition can be relieved by adding lactose or isopropyl-β-D-thiogalactopyranoside (IPTG).
    106..127     +  protein_bind   CAP binding site: CAP binding activates transcription in the presence of cAMP. E. coli catabolite activator protein
    142..172     +  promoter       lac promoter: promoter for the E. coli lac operon
    180..196     +  protein_bind   lac operator: The lac repressor binds to the lac operator to inhibit transcription in E. coli. This inhibition can be relieved by adding lactose or isopropyl-β-D-thiogalactopyranoside (IPTG). lac repressor encoded by lacI
    239..257     +  promoter       T7 promoter: promoter for bacteriophage T7 RNA polymerase
    603..1214    +  CDS            evgA: EVGA_ECOLI - Experimental evidence at protein level: Swiss-Prot protein existence level 1. Member of the two-component regulatory system EvgS/EvgA. Regulates the expression of emrKY operon and yfdX. Seems also to control expression of at least one other multidrug efflux operon. From Escherichia coli (strain K12).
   1313..1331    -  promoter       SP6 promoter: promoter for bacteriophage SP6 RNA polymerase
   1341..1498    +  CDS            lacZα (fragment): LacZα fragment of β-galactosidase; lacZ fragment
   1529..1957    -  rep_origin     f1 ori (sequence partly withheld): f1 bacteriophage origin of replication; arrow indicates direction of (+) strand synthesis
   1984..2088    +  promoter       AmpR promoter: bla
   2089..2949    +  CDS            AmpR: β-lactamase; bla; confers resistance to ampicillin, carbenicillin, and related antibiotics
   3095..3910    +  CDS            KanR: aminoglycoside phosphotransferase; aph(3')-Ia; confers resistance to kanamycin in bacteria or G418 (Geneticin®) in eukaryotes
   3995..4583    +  rep_origin     ori: high-copy-number ColE1/pMB1/pBR322/pUC origin of replication
