[The description below was written by a language model from this plasmid's Addgene catalogue record and pLannotate feature annotations shown in this document.]
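Description:
pJK640 is a 4,765 bp high-copy bacterial plasmid built on the pDRIVE-1 backbone (3,851 bp without insert), a TA-cloning vector. It replicates in E. coli from a ColE1/pUC-type origin and carries two selectable markers: a β-lactamase gene under its own promoter for ampicillin resistance, and an aph(3')-Ia aminoglycoside phosphotransferase gene for kanamycin resistance. An f1 phage origin is also present, which in principle allows single-stranded DNA production with helper phage. The cloning region sits within a lac promoter/operator–lacZα cassette, preceded by a CAP binding site and a lacI fragment. The annotated lacZα is only a fragment, consistent with the insert interrupting the blue/white screening reporter.

The insert is evgA from Escherichia coli K-12 MG1655, which encodes the response regulator of the EvgS/EvgA two-component system. This system regulates the emrKY operon and yfdX and appears to influence at least one other multidrug efflux operon. According to the depositor, the insert is a TA-cloned PCR product that includes 286 bp of native 5' untranslated sequence containing an EvgA binding site, so the gene comes with part of its own upstream regulatory region. The coding sequence lies in the same orientation as the upstream lac and T7 promoters, and an SP6 promoter faces inward from the opposite side. These phage promoters flank the insert and serve as sequencing primer sites, and they could support transcription from either strand. No epitope or purification tags are annotated. The record describes the plasmid simply as encoding E. coli evgA and does not state a more specific application.
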