Addgene plasmid #72467: pJK640
Purpose: Encodes Escherichia coli evgA
Depositing lab: T. J. Kappock. Depositing organization: Purdue University.
Backbone
  Vector backbone: pDRIVE-1
  Backbone size w/o insert (bp): 3851
  Total vector size (bp): 4765
  Vector type: Bacterial Expression
Growth in bacteria
  Bacterial resistance: Ampicillin and Kanamycin, 100 & 50 μg/mL
  Growth temperature: 37°C
  Growth strain: DH5alpha
  Copy number: High Copy
Gene/Insert
  Gene/Insert name: response regulator in two-component regulatory system with EvgS (alt name: evgA)
  Species: Escherichia coli str. K-12 substr. MG1655
  GenBank ID: NP_416870.1
  Entrez Gene: evgA (a.k.a. b2369, ECK2365)
  Promoter: T7
  Cloning method: Unknown
  Sequencing primers: 5′ T7 promoter; 3′ SP6
Terms and licenses: Academic/Nonprofit Terms; Industry Terms: Not Available to Industry
Depositor comments: TA cloning product with 286 bp 5'-UTR including EvgA binding site.
How to cite: pJK640 was a gift from T. J. Kappock (Addgene plasmid # 72467 ; http://n2t.net/addgene:72467 ; RRID:Addgene_72467)
