>Addgene plasmid #72467 | pJK640 | addgene partial sequence | sequence record 136696 | T7 5'-TAATACGACTCACTATAGGG-3'
GCGTTACGTATCGGATCCAGAATTCGTGATTTTCCTTAAGCTTCTAAGACTAAACCGTGGCTTTTGCAAT
ACAATTCTTACGCCTGTAGGATTAGTAAGAAGACTTATAGTGCCAACTTGAAACTATAAATCATCGGTAC
AATCCCTGATTTTATTGTTGACATTTCATTTATGCCGACTATTTATATGGTATACTTGTCGAATTATCTT
AAAGGAAGCTCAGATTTTCTTATTTTTATTGAGAAAATGAGATGACGCCTTATGTCTGTATTACTACAGG
GAGAAGGGAGATGCTTCATTGCAAAGGGAATAATCTATGAACGCAATAATTATTGATGACCATCCTCTTG
CTATCGCAGCAATTCGTAATTTATTGATCAAAAACGATATTGAAATCTTAGCAGAGTTGACTGAAGGCGG
AAGTGCCGTTCAGCGGGTGGAAACACTTAAGCCTGATATCGTCATCATTGATGTCGATATCCCCGGAGTT
AACGGTATCCAGGTGTTAGAAACGCTGAGGAAGCGCCAATATAGCGGAATTATTATTATCGTCTCCGCTA
AAAATGACCATTTTTACGGGAAACATTGTGCTGATGCTGGCGCTAATGGTTTCGTGAGTAAAAAAGAAGG
CATGAACAATATCATTGCGGCTATTGAAGCTGCAAAAAATGGCTACTGCTATTTCCCCTTCTCTCTCAAC
CGGTTTGTTGGAAGTTTAACGTCCGACCAGCAAAAACTCGACTCCTTATCGAAACAAGAAATTAGTGTCA
TGCGGTATATTCTTGATGGCAAGGATAATAATGACATTGCTGAAAAAATGTTCATCAGCAACAAAACTGT
CAGCACTTATAAAAGTCGCCTGATGGAAAAATTAGAA
