>Addgene plasmid #72467 | pJK640 | addgene partial sequence | sequence record 136697 | SP6 5'-ATTTAGGTGACACTATAG-3'
GGTCTAGAGCTAGCCTAGGCTCGAGAAGCTTGTCGACGAATTCAGATTTTCCTTGAATTCTTAGCCGATT
TTGTTACGTTGTGCGAATGTGTAAAGATCCATCAGTGATTTACATTCTAATTTTTCCATCAGGCGACTTT
TATAAGTGCTGACAGTTTTGTTGCTGATGAACATTTTTTCAGCAATGTCATTATTATCCTTGCCATCAAG
AATATACCGCATGACACTAATTTCTTGTTTCGATAAGGAGTCGAGTTTTTGCTGGTCGGACGTTAAACTT
CCAACAAACCGGTTGAGAGAGAAGGGGAAATAGCAGTAGCCATTTTTTGCAGCTTCAATAGCCGCAATGA
TATTGTTCATGCCTTCTTTTTTACTCACGAAACCATTAGCGCCAGCATCAGCACAATGTTTCCCGTAAAA
ATGGTCATTTTTAGCGGAGACGATAATAATAATTCCGCTATATTGGCGCTTCCTCAGCGTTTCTAACACC
TGGATACCGTTAACTCCGGGGATATCGACATCAATGATGACGATATCAGGCTTAAGTGTTTCCACCCGCT
GAACGGCACTTCCGCCTTCAGTCAACTCTGCTAAGATTTCAATATCGTTTTTGATCAATAAATTACGAAT
TGCTGCGATAGCAAGAGGATGGTCATCAATAATTATTGCGTTCATAGATTATTCCCTTTGCAATGAAGCA
TCTCCCTTCTCCCTGTAGTAATACAGACATAAGGCGTCATCTCATTTTCTCAATAAAAATAAGAAAATCT
GAGCTTCCTTTAAGATAATTCGACAAGTATACCATATAAATAGTCGGCATAAATGAAATGTCAACAATAA
AATCAGGGATTGTACCGATGATTTATAGTTTCAAGTTGGCACTATAAGTCTTCTTACTAATCCTACAGGC
GTAAGAATTGTATTGCAAAAGCCACGGTTT
